>Addgene plasmid #11729 | pcDNA3-Egr1 | addgene partial sequence | sequence record 51251 | CMV-F 5'-CGCAAATGGGCGGTAGGCGTG-3'
AGCAGAGCTCTCTGGCTAACTAGAGAACCCACTGCTTACTGGCTTATCGAAATTAATACGACTCACTATA
GGGAGACCCAAGCTTGGTACCGAGCTCGGATCCACTAGTAACGGCCGCCAGTGTGCTGGAATTCTGCAGA
TATCTTATGGACTACAAGGACGACGATGACAAAGTCAAGCTTGCAGCGGCCAAGGCCGAGATGCAATTGA
TGTCTCCGCTGCAGATCTCTGACCCGTTCGGCTCCTTTCCTCACTCACCCACCATGGACAACTACCCCAA
ACTGGAGGAGATGATGCTGCTGAGCAACGGGGCTCCCCAGTTCCTCGGTGCTGCCGGAACCCCAGAGGGC
AGCGGCGGTAATAGCAGCAGCAGCACCAGCAGCGGGGGCGGTGGTGGGGGCGGCAGCAACAGCGGCAGCA
GCGCCTTCAATCCTCAAGGGGAGCCGAGCGAACAACCCTATGAGCACCTGACCACAGAGTCCTTTTCTGA
CATCGCTCTGAATAATGAGAAGGCGATGGTGGAGACGAGTTATCCCAGCCAAACGACTCGGTTGCCTCCC
ATCACCTATACTGGCCGCTTCTCCCTGGAGCCCGCACCCAACAGTGGCAACACTTTGTGGCCTGAACCCC
TTTTCAGCCTAGTCAGTGGCCTCGTGAGCATGACCAATCCTCCGACCTCTTCATCCTCGGCGCCTTCTCC
AGCTGCTTCATCGTCTTCCTCTGCCTCCCAGAGCCCGCCCCTGAGCTGTGCCGTGCCGTCCAACGACAGC
AGTCCCATCTACTCGGCTGCGCCCACCTTTCCTACTCCCAACACTGACATTTTTCCTGAGCCCCAAAGCC
AGGCCTTTCCTGGCTCGGCAG
