>Addgene plasmid #11729 | pcDNA3-Egr1 | addgene partial sequence | sequence record 61277 | BGH-rev 5'-TAGAAGGCACAGTCGAGG-3'
CTATAGAATAGGGCCCTCTAGATGCATGCTCGAGCGGCCGCCAGTGTGATGGATGGGAATTCTCGACTCA
GCAAAATTTCAATTGTCCTGGGAGAAAAGGTCGCTGTCATGTCTGAAAGACCAGTTGAGGTGCTGAAGGA
GCTGCTGACGCCCGCAGACGGGAAGCTGCTGACCTGGGTGGGGAAAGCAGGTGGAACGGAGGCAAAGGTG
GTGGCCACTGACGGCGACGGGAAGCCACTGTGCGCAGGAGATGGGTAGGTGGAGGAGCCAGGAGAGGAGT
AGGAAGTGGGCACAGGGGATGGGAATGAGGTGGTGGCAGGGGATGGGTAGGAGGTAGCCACTGGGGATGG
GTAAGAAGAGAGTGAAGAGGCAGCCGGGGAGGCCACCACACTTTTGTCTGCTTTCTTGTCCTTCTGTCTT
AAATGGATTTTGGTATGCCTCTTGCGTTCATCACTCCTGGCAAACTTCCTCCCACAAATGTCACAGGCAA
AAGGCTTCTCGCCTGTGTGGGTGCGGATGTGGGTGGTAAGGTGGTCACTACGACTGAAGTTACGCATGCA
GATTCGACACTGGAAGGGCTTCTGGCCTGTGTGGATGCGGATATGGCGGGTAAGCTCATCCGAGCGAGAA
AAGCGGCGATCGCAGGACTCGACAGGGCAAGCATATGGGCGTTCATGGGGGGGTGTCTTGCTGGGCCGGT
TGGGGTACTTGCGCATGCGGCTGGGTTTGATGAGCTGGGATTGGTAGGTGGTATTAAGAGCCTTTAAGTC
CTGGGAGCCC
