[The description below was written by a language model from this plasmid's Addgene catalogue record.]
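Description:
pcDNA3-Egr1 is a mammalian expression plasmid built on the pcDNA3 backbone (about 5.4 kb without insert) that carries the mouse Egr1 coding sequence, also known as Krox-24, NGFI-A or Zif268. It is maintained as a high-copy plasmid in E. coli under ampicillin selection. It also carries a neomycin resistance marker, so transfected mammalian cells can be selected with G418 to derive stable lines as well as being used for transient expression.

The Egr-1 insert was placed into the EcoRV site of the polylinker, with the 5′ site retained and the 3′ site destroyed during cloning, and it bears an N-terminal FLAG tag that allows the expressed protein to be detected or immunoprecipitated with anti-FLAG antibodies. The record does not list the promoter explicitly. However, pcDNA3 normally drives its insert from the CMV immediate-early promoter and terminates it with the bovine growth hormone polyadenylation signal, which is consistent with the CMV-forward and BGH-reverse sequencing primers recorded for this plasmid. No annotated feature table is provided, and the insert size is not given, so other backbone elements cannot be confirmed from the record.

Egr1 is an immediate-early zinc-finger transcription factor, and this construct serves to overexpress a tagged version of it in mammalian cells. The associated publication examined transcriptional cross-regulation between Egr1 and the coactivators p300 and CBP in prostate cells, which points to use in gain-of-function studies of Egr1 target gene regulation and its cellular consequences.
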