Addgene plasmid #11729: pcDNA3-Egr1
Depositing lab: Eileen Adamson. Depositing organization: Sanford Burnham Prebys Medical Discovery Institute. Publication: Coactivating factors p300 and CBP are transcriptionally crossregulated by Egr1 in prostate cells, leading to divergent responses. Yu J, de Belle I, Liang H, Adamson ED. Mol Cell. 2004 Jul 2. 15(1):83-94. 10.1016/j.molcel.2004.06.030 PubMed 15225550.
Backbone
  Vector backbone: pcDNA3
  Backbone size w/o insert (bp): 5400
  Vector type: Mammalian Expression
  Selectable markers: Neomycin (select with G418)
Growth in bacteria
  Bacterial resistance: Ampicillin, 100 μg/mL
  Growth temperature: 37°C
  Growth strain: DH5alpha
  Copy number: High Copy
Gene/Insert
  Gene/Insert name: Egr-1
  Species: M. musculus (mouse)
  Entrez Gene: Egr1 (a.k.a. A530045N19Rik, ETR103, Egr-1, Krox-1, Krox-24, Krox24, NGF1-A, NGFI-A, NGFIA, TIS8, Zenk, Zfp-6, Zif268, egr)
  Tag / fusion protein: FLAG (N terminal on insert)
  Cloning method: Restriction Enzyme; 5′ cloning site EcoRV (not destroyed); 3′ cloning site EcoRV (destroyed during cloning)
  Sequencing primers: 5′ CMV-F; 3′ BGH-rev
Terms and licenses: Academic/Nonprofit Terms; Industry Terms: Not Available to Industry
How to cite: pcDNA3-Egr1 was a gift from Eileen Adamson (Addgene plasmid # 11729 ; http://n2t.net/addgene:11729 ; RRID:Addgene_11729)
