LOCUS       Exported 7099 bp ds-DNA circular SYN 16-JUN-2022
DEFINITION  synthetic circular DNA
ACCESSION   .
VERSION     .
KEYWORDS    pcDNA3-Egr1
SOURCE      synthetic DNA construct
  ORGANISM  synthetic DNA construct
REFERENCE   1 (bases 1 to 7099)
  AUTHORS   Yu J, de Belle I, Liang H, Adamson ED
  TITLE     Coactivating factors p300 and CBP are transcriptionally
            crossregulated by Egr1 in prostate cells, leading to divergent
            responses.
  JOURNAL   Mol Cell. 2004 Jul 2. 15(1):83-94.
  PUBMED    15225550
REFERENCE   2 (bases 1 to 7099)
  AUTHORS   .
  TITLE     Direct Submission
  JOURNAL   Exported Jun 16, 2022 from SnapGene Server 1.1.58
            http://www.snapgene.com
FEATURES             Location/Qualifiers
     source          1..7099
                     /organism="synthetic DNA construct"
                     /mol_type="other DNA"
     primer_bind     complement(44..63)
                     /label=pRS-marker
                     /note="pRS vectors, use to sequence yeast selectable
                     marker"
     enhancer        235..614
                     /label=CMV enhancer
                     /note="human cytomegalovirus immediate early enhancer"
     promoter        615..818
                     /label=CMV promoter
                     /note="human cytomegalovirus (CMV) immediate early
                     promoter"
     primer_bind     769..789
                     /label=CMV-F
                     /note="Human CMV immediate early promoter, forward primer"
     primer_bind     863..882
                     /label=T7
                     /note="T7 promoter, forward primer"
     promoter        863..881
                     /label=T7 promoter
                     /note="promoter for bacteriophage T7 RNA polymerase"
     CDS             959..982
                     /codon_start=1
                     /product="FLAG(R) epitope tag, followed by an enterokinase
                     cleavage site"
                     /label=FLAG
                     /translation="DYKDDDDK"
     promoter        complement(2652..2670)
                     /label=SP6 promoter
                     /note="promoter for bacteriophage SP6 RNA polymerase"
     primer_bind     complement(2653..2670)
                     /label=SP6
                     /note="SP6 promoter, forward primer"
     primer_bind     complement(2690..2707)
                     /label=BGH-rev
                     /note="Bovine growth hormone terminator, reverse primer.
                     Also called BGH reverse"
     polyA_signal    2696..2920
                     /label=bGH poly(A) signal
                     /note="bovine growth hormone polyadenylation signal"
     rep_origin      2966..3394
                     /direction=RIGHT
                     /label=f1 ori
                     /note="f1 bacteriophage origin of replication; arrow
                     indicates direction of (+) strand synthesis"
     primer_bind     complement(3053..3072)
                     /label=F1ori-R
                     /note="F1 origin, reverse primer"
     primer_bind     3263..3284
                     /label=F1ori-F
                     /note="F1 origin, forward primer"
     primer_bind     complement(3403..3423)
                     /label=pBABE 3'
                     /note="SV40 enhancer, reverse primer for pBABE vectors"
     promoter        3408..3737
                     /label=SV40 promoter
                     /note="SV40 enhancer and early promoter"
     rep_origin      3588..3723
                     /label=SV40 ori
                     /note="SV40 origin of replication"
     primer_bind     3650..3669
                     /label=SV40pro-F
                     /note="SV40 promoter/origin, forward primer"
     CDS             3804..4598
                     /codon_start=1
                     /gene="aph(3')-II (or nptII)"
                     /product="aminoglycoside phosphotransferase from Tn5"
                     /label=NeoR/KanR
                     /note="confers resistance to neomycin, kanamycin, and G418
                     (Geneticin(R))"
                     /translation="MIEQDGLHAGSPAAWVERLFGYDWAQQTIGCSDAAVFRLSAQGRP
                     VLFVKTDLSGALNELQDEAARLSWLATTGVPCAAVLDVVTEAGRDWLLLGEVPGQDLLS
                     SHLAPAEKVSIMADAMRRLHTLDPATCPFDHQAKHRIERARTRMEAGLVDQDDLDEEHQ
                     GLAPAELFARLKARMPDGEDLVVTHGDACLPNIMVENGRFSGFIDCGRLGVADRYQDIA
                     LATRDIAEELGGEWADRFLVLYGIAAPDSQRIAFYRLLDEFF"
     primer_bind     complement(3858..3877)
                     /label=Neo-R
                     /note="Neomycin resistance gene, reverse primer"
     primer_bind     4468..4487
                     /label=Neo-F
                     /note="Neomycin resistance gene, forward primer"
     polyA_signal    4772..4893
                     /label=SV40 poly(A) signal
                     /note="SV40 polyadenylation signal"
     primer_bind     complement(4809..4828)
                     /label=SV40pA-R
                     /note="SV40 polyA, reverse primer"
     primer_bind     4863..4882
                     /label=EBV-rev
                     /note="SV40 polyA terminator, reverse primer"
     primer_bind     complement(4942..4958)
                     /label=M13 rev
                     /note="common sequencing primer, one of multiple similar
                     variants"
     primer_bind     complement(4942..4958)
                     /label=M13 Reverse
                     /note="In lacZ gene. Also called M13-rev"
     primer_bind     complement(4955..4977)
                     /label=M13/pUC Reverse
                     /note="In lacZ gene"
     protein_bind    4966..4982
                     /label=lac operator
                     /bound_moiety="lac repressor encoded by lacI"
                     /note="The lac repressor binds to the lac operator to
                     inhibit transcription in E. coli. This inhibition can be
                     relieved by adding lactose or
                     isopropyl-beta-D-thiogalactopyranoside (IPTG)."
     promoter        complement(4990..5020)
                     /label=lac promoter
                     /note="promoter for the E. coli lac operon"
     protein_bind    5035..5056
                     /label=CAP binding site
                     /bound_moiety="E. coli catabolite activator protein"
                     /note="CAP binding activates transcription in the presence
                     of cAMP."
     primer_bind     complement(5173..5190)
                     /label=L4440
                     /note="L4440 vector, forward primer"
     rep_origin      complement(5344..5932)
                     /direction=LEFT
                     /label=ori
                     /note="high-copy-number ColE1/pMB1/pBR322/pUC origin of
                     replication"
     primer_bind     complement(5424..5443)
                     /label=pBR322ori-F
                     /note="pBR322 origin, forward primer"
     CDS             complement(6103..6963)
                     /codon_start=1
                     /gene="bla"
                     /product="beta-lactamase"
                     /label=AmpR
                     /note="confers resistance to ampicillin, carbenicillin, and
                     related antibiotics"
                     /translation="MSIQHFRVALIPFFAAFCLPVFAHPETLVKVKDAEDQLGARVGYI
                     ELDLNSGKILESFRPEERFPMMSTFKVLLCGAVLSRIDAGQEQLGRRIHYSQNDLVEYS
                     PVTEKHLTDGMTVRELCSAAITMSDNTAANLLLTTIGGPKELTAFLHNMGDHVTRLDRW
                     EPELNEAIPNDERDTTMPVAMATTLRKLLTGELLTLASRQQLIDWMEADKVAGPLLRSA
                     LPAGWFIADKSGAGERGSRGIIAALGPDGKPSRIVVIYTTGSQATMDERNRQIAEIGAS
                     LIKHW"
     primer_bind     6726..6745
                     /label=Amp-R
                     /note="Ampicillin resistance gene, reverse primer"
     promoter        complement(6964..7068)
                     /gene="bla"
                     /label=AmpR promoter
ORIGIN
        1 gacggatcgg gagatctccc gatcccctat ggtgcactct cagtacaatc tgctctgatg
       61 ccgcatagtt aagccagtat ctgctccctg cttgtgtgtt ggaggtcgct gagtagtgcg
      121 cgagcaaaat ttaagctaca acaaggcaag gcttgaccga caattgcatg aagaatctgc
      181 ttagggttag gcgttttgcg ctgcttcgcg atgtacgggc cagatatacg cgttgacatt
      241 gattattgac tagttattaa tagtaatcaa ttacggggtc attagttcat agcccatata
      301 tggagttccg cgttacataa cttacggtaa atggcccgcc tggctgaccg cccaacgacc
      361 cccgcccatt gacgtcaata atgacgtatg ttcccatagt aacgccaata gggactttcc
      421 attgacgtca atgggtggag tatttacggt aaactgccca cttggcagta catcaagtgt
      481 atcatatgcc aagtacgccc cctattgacg tcaatgacgg taaatggccc gcctggcatt
      541 atgcccagta catgacctta tgggactttc ctacttggca gtacatctac gtattagtca
      601 tcgctattac catggtgatg cggttttggc agtacatcaa tgggcgtgga tagcggtttg
      661 actcacgggg atttccaagt ctccacccca ttgacgtcaa tgggagtttg ttttggcacc
      721 aaaatcaacg ggactttcca aaatgtcgta acaactccgc cccattgacg caaatgggcg
      781 gtaggcgtgt acggtgggag gtctatataa gcagagctct ctggctaact agagaaccca
      841 ctgcttactg gcttatcgaa attaatacga ctcactatag ggagacccaa gcttggtacc
      901 gagctcggat ccactagtaa cggccgccag tgtgctggaa ttctgcagat atcttatgga
      961 ctacaaggac gacgatgaca aagtcaagct tgcagcggcc aaggccgaga tgcaattgat
     1021 gtctccgctg cagatctctg acccgttcgg ctcctttcct cactcaccca ccatggacaa
     1081 ctaccccaaa ctggaggaga tgatgctgct gagcaacggg gctccccagt tcctcggtgc
     1141 tgccggaacc ccagagggca gcggcggtaa tagcagcagc agcaccagca gcgggggcgg
     1201 tggtgggggc ggcagcaaca gcggcagcag cgccttcaat cctcaagggg agccgagcga
     1261 acaaccctat gagcacctga ccacagagtc cttttctgac atcgctctga ataatgagaa
     1321 ggcgatggtg gagacgagtt atcccagcca aacgactcgg ttgcctccca tcacctatac
     1381 tggccgcttc tccctggagc ccgcacccaa cagtggcaac actttgtggc ctgaacccct
     1441 tttcagccta gtcagtggcc tcgtgagcat gaccaatcct ccgacctctt catcctcggc
     1501 gccttctcca gctgcttcat cgtcttcctc tgcctcccag agcccgcccc tgagctgtgc
     1561 cgtgccgtcc aacgacagca gtcccatcta ctcggctgcg cccacctttc ctactcccaa
     1621 cactgacatt tttcctgagc cccaaagcca ggcctttcct ggctcggcag gcacagcctt
     1681 gcagtacccg cctcctgcct accctgccac caaaggtggt ttccaggttc ccatgatccc
     1741 tgactatctg tttccacaac aacagggaga cctgagcctg ggcaccccag accagaagcc
     1801 cttccagggt ctggagaacc gtacccagca gccttcgctc actccactat ccactattaa
     1861 agccttcgcc actcagtcgg gctcccagga cttaaaggct cttaatacca cctaccaatc
     1921 ccagctcatc aaacccagcc gcatgcgcaa gtaccccaac cggcccagca agacaccccc
     1981 ccatgaacgc ccatatgctt gccctgtcga gtcctgcgat cgccgctttt ctcgctcgga
     2041 tgagcttacc cgccatatcc gcatccacac aggccagaag cccttccagt gtcgaatctg
     2101 catgcgtaac ttcagtcgta gtgaccacct taccacccac atccgcaccc acacaggcga
     2161 gaagcctttt gcctgtgaca tttgtgggag gaagtttgcc aggagtgatg aacgcaagag
     2221 gcataccaaa atccatttaa gacagaagga caagaaagca gacaaaagtg tggtggcctc
     2281 cccggctgcc tcttcactct cttcttaccc atccccagtg gctacctcct acccatcccc
     2341 tgccaccacc tcattcccat cccctgtgcc cacttcctac tcctctcctg gctcctccac
     2401 ctacccatct cctgcgcaca gtggcttccc gtcgccgtca gtggccacca cctttgcctc
     2461 cgttccacct gctttcccca cccaggtcag cagcttcccg tctgcgggcg tcagcagctc
     2521 cttcagcacc tcaactggtc tttcagacat gacagcgacc ttttctccca ggacaattga
     2581 aattttgctg agtcgagaat tcccatccat cacactggcg gccgctcgag catgcatcta
     2641 gagggcccta ttctatagtg tcacctaaat gctagagctc gctgatcagc ctcgactgtg
     2701 ccttctagtt gccagccatc tgttgtttgc ccctcccccg tgccttcctt gaccctggaa
     2761 ggtgccactc ccactgtcct ttcctaataa aatgaggaaa ttgcatcgca ttgtctgagt
     2821 aggtgtcatt ctattctggg gggtggggtg gggcaggaca gcaaggggga ggattgggaa
     2881 gacaatagca ggcatgctgg ggatgcggtg ggctctatgg cttctgaggc ggaaagaacc
     2941 agctggggct ctagggggta tccccnnnnn nnnnnnnnnn nnnnnnnnnn nnnnnnnnnn
     3001 nnnnnnnnnn nnnnnnnnnn nnnnnnnnnn nnnnnnnnnn nnnnnnnnnn nnnnnnnnnn
     3061 nnnnnnnnnn nnnnnnnnnn nnnnnnnnnc nnnnnnnnnn nnnnnnnnnn nnnnnnnnnn
     3121 nnnnnnnnnn nnnnnnnnnn nnnnnnnnnn nnnnnnnnnn nnnnnnnnnn nnnnnnnnnn
     3181 nannnnnnnn nnnnnnnnnn nnnnnnnnnn nnnnnnnnnn nnnnnnnnnn ncctttgacg
     3241 ttggagtcca cgttctttaa tagtggactc ttgttccaaa ctggaacaac actcaaccct
     3301 atctcggtct attcttttga tttataaggg attttgccga tttcggccta ttggttaaaa
     3361 aatgagctga tttaacaaaa atttaacgcg aattaattct gtggaatgtg tgtcagttag
     3421 ggtgtggaaa gtccccaggc tccccagcag gcagaagtat gcaaagcatg catctcaatt
     3481 agtcagcaac caggtgtgga aagtccccag gctccccagc aggcagaagt atgcaaagca
     3541 tgcatctcaa ttagtcagca accatagtcc cgcccctaac tccgcccatc ccgcccctaa
     3601 ctccgcccag ttccgcccat tctccgcccc atggctgact aatttttttt atttatgcag
     3661 aggccgaggc cgcctctgcc tctgagctat tccagaagta gtgaggaggc ttttttggag
     3721 gcctaggctt ttgcaaaaag ctcccgggag cttgtatatc cattttcgga tctgatcaag
     3781 agacaggatg aggatcgttt cgcatgattg aacaagatgg attgcacgca ggttctccgg
     3841 ccgcttgggt ggagaggcta ttcggctatg actgggcaca acagacaatc ggctgctctg
     3901 atgccgccgt gttccggctg tcagcgcagg ggcgcccggt tctttttgtc aagaccgacc
     3961 tgtccggtgc cctgaatgaa ctgcaggacg aggcagcgcg gctatcgtgg ctggccacga
     4021 cgggcgttcc ttgcgcagct gtgctcgacg ttgtcactga agcgggaagg gactggctgc
     4081 tattgggcga agtgccgggg caggatctcc tgtcatctca ccttgctcct gccgagaaag
     4141 tatccatcat ggctgatgca atgcggcggc tgcatacgct tgatccggct acctgcccat
     4201 tcgaccacca agcgaaacat cgcatcgagc gagcacgtac tcggatggaa gccggtcttg
     4261 tcgatcagga tgatctggac gaagagcatc aggggctcgc gccagccgaa ctgttcgcca
     4321 ggctcaaggc gcgcatgccc gacggcgagg atctcgtcgt gacccatggc gatgcctgct
     4381 tgccgaatat catggtggaa aatggccgct tttctggatt catcgactgt ggccggctgg
     4441 gtgtggcgga ccgctatcag gacatagcgt tggctacccg tgatattgct gaagagcttg
     4501 gcggcgaatg ggctgaccgc ttcctcgtgc tttacggtat cgccgctccc gattcgcagc
     4561 gcatcgcctt ctatcgcctt cttgacgagt tcttctgagc gggactctgg ggttcgaaat
     4621 gaccgaccaa gcgacgccca acctgccatc acgagatttc gattccaccg ccgccttcta
     4681 tgaaaggttg ggcttcggaa tcgttttccg ggacgccggc tggatgatcc tccagcgcgg
     4741 ggatctcatg ctggagttct tcgcccaccc caacttgttt attgcagctt ataatggtta
     4801 caaataaagc aatagcatca caaatttcac aaataaagca tttttttcac tgcattctag
     4861 ttgtggtttg tccaaactca tcaatgtatc ttatcatgtc tgtataccgt cgacctctag
     4921 ctagagcttg gcgtaatcat ggtcatagct gtttcctgtg tgaaattgtt atccgctcac
     4981 aattccacac aacatacgag ccggaagcat aaagtgtaaa gcctggggtg cctaatgagt
     5041 gagctaactc acattaattg cgttgcgctc actgcccgct ttccagtcgg gaaacctgtc
     5101 gtgccagctg cattaatgaa tcggccaacg cgcggggaga ggcggtttgc gtattgggcg
     5161 ctcttccgct tcctcgctca ctgactcgct gcgctcggtc gttcggctgc ggcgagcggt
     5221 atcagctcac tcaaaggcgg taatacggtt atccacagaa tcaggggata acgcaggaaa
     5281 gaacatgtga gcaaaaggcc agcaaaaggc caggaaccgt aaaaaggccg cgttgctggc
     5341 gtttttccat aggctccgcc cccctgacga gcatcacaaa aatcgacgct caagtcagag
     5401 gtggcgaaac ccgacaggac tataaagata ccaggcgttt ccccctggaa gctccctcgt
     5461 gcgctctcct gttccgaccc tgccgcttac cggatacctg tccgcctttc tcccttcggg
     5521 aagcgtggcg ctttctcata gctcacgctg taggtatctc agttcggtgt aggtcgttcg
     5581 ctccaagctg ggctgtgtgc acgaaccccc cgttcagccc gaccgctgcg ccttatccgg
     5641 taactatcgt cttgagtcca acccggtaag acacgactta tcgccactgg cagcagccac
     5701 tggtaacagg attagcagag cgaggtatgt aggcggtgct acagagttct tgaagtggtg
     5761 gcctaactac ggctacacta gaagaacagt atttggtatc tgcgctctgc tgaagccagt
     5821 taccttcgga aaaagagttg gtagctcttg atccggcaaa caaaccaccg ctggtagcgg
     5881 tggttttttt gtttgcaagc agcagattac gcgcagaaaa aaaggatctc aagaagatcc
     5941 tttgatcttt tctacggggt ctgacgctca gtggaacgaa aactcacgtt aagggatttt
     6001 ggtcatgaga ttatcaaaaa ggatcttcac ctagatcctt ttaaattaaa aatgaagttt
     6061 taaatcaatc taaagtatat atgagtaaac ttggtctgac agttaccaat gcttaatcag
     6121 tgaggcacct atctcagcga tctgtctatt tcgttcatcc atagttgcct gactccccgt
     6181 cgtgtagata actacgatac gggagggctt accatctggc cccagtgctg caatgatacc
     6241 gcgagaccca cgctcaccgg ctccagattt atcagcaata aaccagccag ccggaagggc
     6301 cgagcgcaga agtggtcctg caactttatc cgcctccatc cagtctatta attgttgccg
     6361 ggaagctaga gtaagtagtt cgccagttaa tagtttgcgc aacgttgttg ccattgctac
     6421 aggcatcgtg gtgtcacgct cgtcgtttgg tatggcttca ttcagctccg gttcccaacg
     6481 atcaaggcga gttacatgat cccccatgtt gtgcaaaaaa gcggttagct ccttcggtcc
     6541 tccgatcgtt gtcagaagta agttggccgc agtgttatca ctcatggtta tggcagcact
     6601 gcataattct cttactgtca tgccatccgt aagatgcttt tctgtgactg gtgagtactc
     6661 aaccaagtca ttctgagaat agtgtatgcg gcgaccgagt tgctcttgcc cggcgtcaat
     6721 acgggataat accgcgccac atagcagaac tttaaaagtg ctcatcattg gaaaacgttc
     6781 ttcggggcga aaactctcaa ggatcttacc gctgttgaga tccagttcga tgtaacccac
     6841 tcgtgcaccc aactgatctt cagcatcttt tactttcacc agcgtttctg ggtgagcaaa
     6901 aacaggaagg caaaatgccg caaaaaaggg aataagggcg acacggaaat gttgaatact
     6961 catactcttc ctttttcaat attattgaag catttatcag ggttattgtc tcatgagcgg
     7021 atacatattt gaatgtattt agaaaaataa acaaataggg gttccgcgca catttccccg
     7081 aaaagtgcca cctgacgtc
//
